>Addgene plasmid #34194 | KHBD00032 | depositor partial sequence | sequence record 40761 | KHBD00032 sequence 726 bps
ATGCCACGCAAGAAGCGCAGTTCCAGCCCCACGGAGTTCTTTGATGACGACTTCGATGAGGATGCCAGTT
CTCAAAGCTCCCAACCGCCGGTGCAGCGAAATGCGGCAAATGCCCGGGAGCGGATGCGTATGCGGGTTTT
ATCCAGCGCCTACGGACGTTTGAAGACCAAGCTGCCCAACATTCCGCCGGACACGAAGCTCTCCAAGTTG
GACACGTTGCGTTTGGCCACGCTCTACATCAAGCAGCTAATTACGGCTGTGGAGACAGGCAGCCACTCGC
AGAACCACCCGCACAACCACAACCAGCACCACAGCCTCAACCACAGTCACTCGAGTACCACCAGTTCCGA
AGGCCTGGACACAAGTCACATGGCAGATTCGTCCGGTGGAGGCAATTATAATTTCCACAACAACGGACAC
GGCATGAGCTGGCCCTTTGAGTTCCACCAGAGTAGCCGGAGTTTGGCATTTGCCCCATCATCATCAACCA
CCTCATCCGCCCGTATGGATTGGCAAACCCTGCATACGCAATCTTATCCGAAGACTACGCGAGGCGAAAC
CCATGTTTCGGCGGATCTAAGTTACCATCAGTTGCCGGAATCTCACAGTCACTGGTATCCGGCGGAAGTG
CATCAAATGGAGCCAGCGGCCAGCTGTTCCTATGACTCTGGAATGGGGCAGCATCAGCGGGGCATAGCTA
TAGCCACTAGCCATGCCCATGGCATT
