>Addgene plasmid #34194 | KHBD00032 | addgene partial sequence | sequence record 41665 | M13-Rev 5'-CAGGAAACAGCTATGACC-3'
AATGATTTTATTTTGACTGATAGTGACCTGTTCGTTGCAACAAATTGATAAGCAATGCTTTCTTATAATG
CCAACTTTGTACAAGAAAGTTGGCAAAATGCCATGGGCATGGCTAGTGGCTATAGCTATGCCCCGCTGAT
GCTGCCCCATTCCAGAGTCATAGGAACAGCTGGCCGCTGGCTCCATTTGATGCACTTCCGCCGGATACCA
GTGACTGTGAGATTCCGGCAACTGATGGTAACTTAGATCCGCCGAAACATGGGTTTCGCCTCGCGTAGTC
TTCGGATAAGATTGCGTATGCAGGGTTTGCCAATCCATACGGGCGGATGAGGTGGTTGATGATGATGGGG
CAAATGCCAAACTCCGGCTACTCTGGTGGAACTCAAAGGGCCAGCTCATGCCGTGTCCGTTGTTGTGGAA
ATTATAATTGCCTCCACCGGACGAATCTGCCATGTGACTTGTGTCCAGGCCTTCGGAACTGGTGGTACTC
GAGTGACTGTGGTTGAGGCTGTGGTGCTGGTTGTGGTTGTGCGGGTGGTTCTGCGAGTGGCTGCCTGTCT
CCACAGCCGTAATTAGCTGCTTGATGTAGAGCGTGGCCAAACGCAACGTGTCCAACTTGGAGAGCTTCGT
GTCCGGCGGAATGTTGGGCAGCTTGGTCTTCAAACGTCCGTAGGCGCTGGATAAAACCCGCATACGCATC
CGCT
