[The description below was written by a language model from this plasmid's Addgene catalogue record.]
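Description:
KHBD00032 is a Gateway entry-type clone built in the pDONR221 donor vector backbone (Invitrogen), carrying the open reading frame of the Drosophila melanogaster gene CG5005, also known as HLH54F, which by its name and aliases encodes a basic helix-loop-helix family transcription factor. The insert is recorded as 726 bp in a backbone of about 2.5 kb once the donor cassette is replaced. The plasmid is maintained in E. coli as a high-copy plasmid under kanamycin selection. No feature table accompanies the record, so the origin of replication and the exact attachment sites are not itemised. In general, a Gateway reaction into a pDONR vector swaps the donor cassette for the insert and leaves it flanked by attL recombination sites. M13 forward and reverse priming sites on either side of the insert are listed for sequence verification.

As a donor/entry construct, it has no stated promoter driving expression of the ORF and no tags or reporters; its role is to act as a shuttle from which the coding sequence can be moved by recombination into destination vectors of choice. The depositor notes that ORFs in this collection were cloned open-ended, without a stop codon, which allows in-frame C-terminal fusions to be supplied by the destination vector. It also means that a stop codon must come from that vector. The clone belongs to a collection associated with work on automated protein–DNA interaction screening of Drosophila regulatory elements, so its likely use is as a source of the HLH54F ORF for such interaction assays, although the record does not name specific destination vectors.
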