Addgene plasmid #34194: KHBD00032
Depositing lab: Bart Deplancke. Depositing organization: Swiss Federal Institute of Technology (EPFL). Publication: Automated protein-DNA interaction screening of Drosophila regulatory elements. Korneel Hens, Jean-Daniel Feuz, Alina Isakova, Antonina Lagovitina, Andreas Massouras, Julien Bryois, Patrick Callaerts, Susan E. Celniker, Bart Deplancke. Nat Methods. 2011 Oct 30;8(12):1065-70. 10.1038/nmeth.1763 PubMed 22037703.
Backbone
  Vector backbone: pDONR221
  Backbone manufacturer: Invitrogen
  Backbone size w/o insert (bp): 2536
  Vector type: Gateway Donor Vector
Growth in bacteria
  Bacterial resistance: Kanamycin, 50 μg/mL
  Growth temperature: 37°C
  Growth strain: DH5alpha
  Copy number: High Copy
Gene/Insert
  Gene/Insert name: CG5005 (alt names: FBgn0022740; HLH54F)
  Species: D. melanogaster (fly)
  Insert size (bp): 726
  Entrez Gene: HLH54F (a.k.a. Dmel_CG5005, CG5005, Dmel\CG5005, HLH102C, HLH54F-Dm, bHLH54F, bHLHa9)
  Cloning method: Gateway Cloning
  Sequencing primers: 5′ M13F; 3′ M13R
Terms and licenses: Academic/Nonprofit Terms; Industry Terms: Not Available to Industry
Depositor comments: Please note that the ORFs in this collection were cloned open-ended (without a stop codon).
How to cite: KHBD00032 was a gift from Bart Deplancke (Addgene plasmid # 34194 ; http://n2t.net/addgene:34194 ; RRID:Addgene_34194)
